>Addgene plasmid #120748 | GGE005 | depositor partial sequence | sequence record 229358 | P2_GAPdh
GGTCTCTGCTTCGGTAGTCGGAAAGAGCCGGGACCGGCCGGCGAGCATAAACCGGACGCAGTAGGATGTC
CTGCACGGGTCTTTTTGTGGGGTGTGGAGAAAGGGGTGCTTGGAGATGGAAGCCGGTAGAACCGGGCTGC
TTGGGGGGATTTGGGGCCGCTGGGCTCCAAAGAGGGGTAGGCATTTCGTTGGGGTTACGTAATTGCGGCA
TTTGGGTCCTGCGCGCATGTCCCATTGGTCAGAATTAGTCCGGATAGGAGACTTATCAGCCAATCACAGC
GCCGGATCCACCTGTAGGTTGGGTTGGGTGGGAGCACCCCTCCACAGAGTAGAGTCAAACAGCAGCAGCA
ACATGATAGTTGGGGGTGTGCGTGTTAAAGGAAAAAAAAAGAAGCTTGGGTTATATTCCCGCTCTATTTA
GAGGTTGCGGGATAGACGCCGACGGAGGGCAATGGCGCCATGGAACCTTGCGGATATCGATACGCCGCGG
CGGACTGCGTCCGAACCAGCTCCAGCAGCGTTTTTTCCGGGCCATTGAGCCGACTGCGACCCCGCCAACG
TGTCTTGGCCCACGCACTCATGTCATGTTGGTGTTGGGAGGCCACTTTTTAAGTAGCACAAGGCACCTAG
CTCGCAGCAAGGTGTCCGAACCAAAGAAGCGGCTGCAGTGGTGCAAACGGGGCGGAAACGGCGGGAAAAA
GCCACGGGGGCACGAATTGAGGCACGCCCTCGAATTTGAGACGAGTCACGGCCCCATTCGCCCGCGCAAT
GGCTCGCCAACGCCCGGTCTTTTGCACCACATCAGGTTACCCCAAGCCAAACCTTTGTGTTAAAAAGCTT
AACATATTATACCGAACGTAGGTTTGGGCGGGCTTGCTCCGTCTGTCCAAGGCAACATTTATATAAGGGT
CTGCATCGCCGGCTCAATTGAATCTTTTTTCTTCTTCTCTTCTCTATATTCATTCTTGAATTAAACACAC
ATCAACAACAAAGAGACC
