[The description below was written by a language model from this plasmid's Addgene catalogue record.]
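Description:
GGE005 is a donor (part) plasmid from a modular Golden Gate toolkit designed for building expression plasmids for the oleaginous yeast Yarrowia lipolytica. It is built on the pCR4Blunt-TOPO backbone, a small high-copy bacterial cloning vector, and is classed as a cloning/assembly plasmid rather than an expression vector in its own right. It is propagated in E. coli under kanamycin selection. The record includes no feature table, so the origin of replication and other backbone elements are not itemised, and no yeast replication or selection elements are listed; these would be expected to come from other parts of the toolkit during assembly.

The insert, P2_GAPdh, is a 985 bp fragment introduced by TOPO cloning. It carries a GAPdh promoter, by its name presumably the glyceraldehyde-3-phosphate dehydrogenase gene promoter, which is commonly used for strong constitutive expression in yeasts, although the record does not state its source organism or its strength. The "P2" designation indicates that the part is formatted to occupy the promoter slot of the second transcription unit in a multi-gene assembly. In Golden Gate systems of this kind, each part is flanked by type IIS restriction sites that release it with defined overhangs, so that promoter, gene and terminator modules ligate in a fixed order in a single reaction. The specific enzyme and overhangs are not given here. GGE005 is therefore used as a building block, combined with matching gene, terminator, marker and backbone modules, to drive expression of the gene placed in position 2 of a Y. lipolytica expression construct.
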