Addgene plasmid #120748: GGE005
Purpose: Part of GoldenGate Yarrowia lipolytica toolkit for assembling an expression plasmid for Y. lipolytic yeast. Promoter for gene expression in position 2 (P2_GAPdh)
Depositing lab: Tristan Rossignol. Depositing organization: INRAE Jouy-en-Josas. Publication: A modular Golden Gate toolkit for Yarrowia lipolytica synthetic biology. Larroude M, Park YK, Soudier P, Kubiak M, Nicaud JM, Rossignol T. Microb Biotechnol. 2019 May 31. doi: 10.1111/1751-7915.13427. PubMed 31148366.
Backbone
  Vector backbone: pCR4Blunt-TOPO
  Vector type: Cloning/assembly plasmid
Growth in bacteria
  Bacterial resistance: Kanamycin, 50 μg/mL
  Growth temperature: 37°C
  Growth strain: DH5alpha
  Copy number: High Copy
Gene/Insert
  Gene/Insert name: P2_GAPdh
  Insert size (bp): 985
  Cloning method: TOPO Cloning
Terms and licenses: Academic/Nonprofit Terms; Industry Terms: Not Available to Industry
How to cite: GGE005 was a gift from Tristan Rossignol (Addgene plasmid # 120748 ; http://n2t.net/addgene:120748 ; RRID:Addgene_120748)
