LOCUS       Exported 4516 bp ds-DNA circular SYN 13-MAY-2021
DEFINITION  Part of GoldenGate Yarrowia lipolytica toolkit for assembling an
            expression plasmid for Y. lipolytic yeast. Promoter for gene
            expression in position 2 (P2_GAPdh).
ACCESSION   .
VERSION     .
KEYWORDS    GGE005
SOURCE      synthetic DNA construct
  ORGANISM  synthetic DNA construct
REFERENCE   1 (bases 1 to 4516)
  AUTHORS   Larroude M, Park YK, Soudier P, Kubiak M, Nicaud JM, Rossignol T
  TITLE     A modular Golden Gate toolkit for Yarrowia lipolytica synthetic
            biology.
  JOURNAL   Microb Biotechnol. 2019 May 31. doi: 10.1111/1751-7915.13427.
  PUBMED    31148366
REFERENCE   2 (bases 1 to 4516)
  AUTHORS   .
  TITLE     Direct Submission
  JOURNAL   Exported May 13, 2021 from SnapGene Server 1.1.58
            http://www.snapgene.com
FEATURES             Location/Qualifiers
     source          1..4516
                     /organism="synthetic DNA construct"
                     /mol_type="other DNA"
     protein_bind    107..128
                     /label=CAP binding site
                     /bound_moiety="E. coli catabolite activator protein"
                     /note="CAP binding activates transcription in the presence
                     of cAMP."
     promoter        143..173
                     /label=lac promoter
                     /note="promoter for the E. coli lac operon"
     protein_bind    181..197
                     /label=lac operator
                     /bound_moiety="lac repressor encoded by lacI"
                     /note="The lac repressor binds to the lac operator to
                     inhibit transcription in E. coli. This inhibition can be
                     relieved by adding lactose or
                     isopropyl-beta-D-thiogalactopyranoside (IPTG)."
     primer_bind     186..208
                     /label=M13/pUC Reverse
                     /note="In lacZ gene"
     primer_bind     205..221
                     /label=M13 rev
                     /note="common sequencing primer, one of multiple similar
                     variants"
     primer_bind     205..221
                     /label=M13 Reverse
                     /note="In lacZ gene. Also called M13-rev"
     promoter        239..257
                     /label=SP6 promoter
                     /note="promoter for bacteriophage SP6 RNA polymerase"
     primer_bind     239..256
                     /label=SP6
                     /note="SP6 promoter, forward primer"
     primer_bind     complement(1404..1423)
                     /label=T7
                     /note="T7 promoter, forward primer"
     promoter        complement(1405..1423)
                     /label=T7 promoter
                     /note="promoter for bacteriophage T7 RNA polymerase"
     primer_bind     complement(1430..1447)
                     /label=M13 Forward
                     /note="In lacZ gene. Also called M13-F20 or M13 (-21)
                     Forward"
     primer_bind     complement(1430..1446)
                     /label=M13 fwd
                     /note="common sequencing primer, one of multiple similar
                     variants"
     primer_bind     complement(1439..1461)
                     /label=M13/pUC Forward
                     /note="In lacZ gene"
     CDS             1584..1886
                     /codon_start=1
                     /gene="ccdB"
                     /product="CcdB, a bacterial toxin that poisons DNA gyrase"
                     /label=ccdB
                     /note="Plasmids containing the ccdB gene cannot be
                     propagated in standard E. coli strains."
                     /translation="QFKVYTYKRESRYRLFVDVQSDIIDTPGRRMVIPLASARLLSDKV
                     SRELYPVVHIGDESWRMMTTDMASVPVSVIGEEVADLSHRENDIKNAINLMFWGI"
     primer_bind     1765..1784
                     /label=ccdB-fwd
                     /note="ccdB gene, forward primer"
     CDS             2235..3029
                     /codon_start=1
                     /gene="aph(3')-II (or nptII)"
                     /product="aminoglycoside phosphotransferase from Tn5"
                     /label=NeoR/KanR
                     /note="confers resistance to neomycin, kanamycin, and G418
                     (Geneticin(R))"
                     /translation="MIEQDGLHAGSPAAWVERLFGYDWAQQTIGCSDAAVFRLSAQGRP
                     VLFVKTDLSGALNELQDEAARLSWLATTGVPCAAVLDVVTEAGRDWLLLGEVPGQDLLS
                     SHLAPAEKVSIMADAMRRLHTLDPATCPFDHQAKHRIERARTRMEAGLVDQDDLDEEHQ
                     GLAPAELFARLKASMPDGEDLVVTHGDACLPNIMVENGRFSGFIDCGRLGVADRYQDIA
                     LATRDIAEELGGEWADRFLVLYGIAAPDSQRIAFYRLLDEFF"
     primer_bind     complement(2289..2308)
                     /label=Neo-R
                     /note="Neomycin resistance gene, reverse primer"
     primer_bind     2899..2918
                     /label=Neo-F
                     /note="Neomycin resistance gene, forward primer"
     regulatory      3229..3238
                     /regulatory_class="other"
                     /note="vertebrate consensus sequence for strong initiation
                     of translation (Kozak, 1987)"
     CDS             3235..3609
                     /codon_start=1
                     /gene="Sh ble from Streptoalloteichus hindustanus"
                     /product="antibiotic-binding protein"
                     /label=BleoR
                     /note="confers resistance to bleomycin, phleomycin, and
                     Zeocin(TM)"
                     /translation="MAKLTSAVPVLTARDVAGAVEFWTDRLGFSRDFVEDDFAGVVRDD
                     VTLFISAVQDQVVPDNTLAWVWVRGLDELYAEWSEVVSTNFRDASGPAMTEIGEQPWGR
                     EFALRDPAGNCVHFVAEEQD"
     rep_origin      3747..4335
                     /direction=RIGHT
                     /label=ori
                     /note="high-copy-number ColE1/pMB1/pBR322/pUC origin of
                     replication"
     primer_bind     4236..4255
                     /label=pBR322ori-F
                     /note="pBR322 origin, forward primer"
     primer_bind     4489..4506
                     /label=L4440
                     /note="L4440 vector, forward primer"
ORIGIN
        1 agcgcccaat acgcaaaccg cctctccccg cgcgttggcc gattcattaa tgcagctggc
       61 acgacaggtt tcccgactgg aaagcgggca gtgagcgcaa cgcaattaat gtgagttagc
      121 tcactcatta ggcaccccag gctttacact ttatgcttcc ggctcgtatg ttgtgtggaa
      181 ttgtgagcgg ataacaattt cacacaggaa acagctatga ccatgattac gccaagctat
      241 ttaggtgaca ctatagaata ctcaagctat gcatcaagct tggtaccgag ctcggatcca
      301 ctagtaacgg ccgccagtgt gctggaattc gcccttggtc tctttgttgt tgatgtgtgt
      361 ttaattcaag aatgaatata gagaagagaa gaagaaaaaa gattcaattg agccggcgat
      421 gcagaccctt atataaatgt tgccttggac agacggagca agcccgccca aacctacgtt
      481 cggtataata tgttaagctt tttaacacaa aggtttggct tggggtaacc tgatgtggtg
      541 caaaagaccg ggcgttggcg agccattgcg cgggcgaatg gggccgtgac tcgtctcaaa
      601 ttcgagggcg tgcctcaatt cgtgcccccg tggctttttc ccgccgtttc cgccccgttt
      661 gcaccactgc agccgcttct ttggttcgga caccttgctg cgagctaggt gccttgtgct
      721 acttaaaaag tggcctccca acaccaacat gacatgagtg cgtgggccaa gacacgttgg
      781 cggggtcgca gtcggctcaa tggcccggaa aaaacgctgc tggagctggt tcggacgcag
      841 tccgccgcgg cgtatcgata tccgcaaggt tccatggcgc cattgccctc cgtcggcgtc
      901 tatcccgcaa cctctaaata gagcgggaat ataacccaag cttctttttt tttcctttaa
      961 cacgcacacc cccaactatc atgttgctgc tgctgtttga ctctactctg tggaggggtg
     1021 ctcccaccca acccaaccta caggtggatc cggcgctgtg attggctgat aagtctccta
     1081 tccggactaa ttctgaccaa tgggacatgc gcgcaggacc caaatgccgc aattacgtaa
     1141 ccccaacgaa atgcctaccc ctctttggag cccagcggcc ccaaatcccc ccaagcagcc
     1201 cggttctacc ggcttccatc tccaagcacc cctttctcca caccccacaa aaagacccgt
     1261 gcaggacatc ctactgcgtc cggtttatgc tcgccggccg gtcccggctc tttccgacta
     1321 ccgaagcaga gaccaagggc gaattctgca gatatccatc acactggcgg ccgctcgagc
     1381 atgcatctag agggcccaat tcgccctata gtgagtcgta ttacaattca ctggccgtcg
     1441 ttttacaacg tcgtgactgg gaaaaccctg gcgttaccca acttaatcgc cttgcagcac
     1501 atcccccttt cgccagctgg cgtaatagcg aagaggcccg caccgatcgc ccttcccaac
     1561 agttgcgcag cctatacgta cggcagttta aggtttacac ctataaaaga gagagccgtt
     1621 atcgtctgtt tgtggatgta cagagtgata ttattgacac gccggggcga cggatggtga
     1681 tccccctggc cagtgcacgt ctgctgtcag ataaagtctc ccgtgaactt tacccggtgg
     1741 tgcatatcgg ggatgaaagc tggcgcatga tgaccaccga tatggccagt gtgccggtct
     1801 ccgttatcgg ggaagaagtg gctgatctca gccaccgcga aaatgacatc aaaaacgcca
     1861 ttaacctgat gttctgggga atataaatgt caggcatgag attatcaaaa aggatcttca
     1921 cctagatcct tttcacgtag aaagccagtc cgcagaaacg gtgctgaccc cggatgaatg
     1981 tcagctactg ggctatctgg acaagggaaa acgcaagcgc aaagagaaag caggtagctt
     2041 gcagtgggct tacatggcga tagctagact gggcggtttt atggacagca agcgaaccgg
     2101 aattgccagc tggggcgccc tctggtaagg ttgggaagcc ctgcaaagta aactggatgg
     2161 ctttcttgcc gccaaggatc tgatggcgca ggggatcaag ctctgatcaa gagacaggat
     2221 gaggatcgtt tcgcatgatt gaacaagatg gattgcacgc aggttctccg gccgcttggg
     2281 tggagaggct attcggctat gactgggcac aacagacaat cggctgctct gatgccgccg
     2341 tgttccggct gtcagcgcag gggcgcccgg ttctttttgt caagaccgac ctgtccggtg
     2401 ccctgaatga actgcaagac gaggcagcgc ggctatcgtg gctggccacg acgggcgttc
     2461 cttgcgcagc tgtgctcgac gttgtcactg aagcgggaag ggactggctg ctattgggcg
     2521 aagtgccggg gcaggatctc ctgtcatctc accttgctcc tgccgagaaa gtatccatca
     2581 tggctgatgc aatgcggcgg ctgcatacgc ttgatccggc tacctgccca ttcgaccacc
     2641 aagcgaaaca tcgcatcgag cgagcacgta ctcggatgga agccggtctt gtcgatcagg
     2701 atgatctgga cgaagagcat caggggctcg cgccagccga actgttcgcc aggctcaagg
     2761 cgagcatgcc cgacggcgag gatctcgtcg tgacccatgg cgatgcctgc ttgccgaata
     2821 tcatggtgga aaatggccgc ttttctggat tcatcgactg tggccggctg ggtgtggcgg
     2881 accgctatca ggacatagcg ttggctaccc gtgatattgc tgaagagctt ggcggcgaat
     2941 gggctgaccg cttcctcgtg ctttacggta tcgccgctcc cgattcgcag cgcatcgcct
     3001 tctatcgcct tcttgacgag ttcttctgaa ttattaacgc ttacaatttc ctgatgcggt
     3061 attttctcct tacgcatctg tgcggtattt cacaccgcat caggtggcac ttttcgggga
     3121 aatgtgcgcg gaacccctat ttgtttattt ttctaaatac attcaaatat gtatccgctc
     3181 atgagacaat aaccctgata aatgcttcaa taatagcacg tgaggagggc caccatggcc
     3241 aagttgacca gtgccgttcc ggtgctcacc gcgcgcgacg tcgccggagc ggtcgagttc
     3301 tggaccgacc ggctcgggtt ctcccgggac ttcgtggagg acgacttcgc cggtgtggtc
     3361 cgggacgacg tgaccctgtt catcagcgcg gtccaggacc aggtggtgcc ggacaacacc
     3421 ctggcctggg tgtgggtgcg cggcctggac gagctgtacg ccgagtggtc ggaggtcgtg
     3481 tccacgaact tccgggacgc ctccgggccg gccatgaccg agatcggcga gcagccgtgg
     3541 gggcgggagt tcgccctgcg cgacccggcc ggcaactgcg tgcacttcgt ggccgaggag
     3601 caggactgac acgtgctaaa acttcatttt taatttaaaa ggatctaggt gaagatcctt
     3661 tttgataatc tcatgaccaa aatcccttaa cgtgagtttt cgttccactg agcgtcagac
     3721 cccgtagaaa agatcaaagg atcttcttga gatccttttt ttctgcgcgt aatctgctgc
     3781 ttgcaaacaa aaaaaccacc gctaccagcg gtggtttgtt tgccggatca agagctacca
     3841 actctttttc cgaaggtaac tggcttcagc agagcgcaga taccaaatac tgttcttcta
     3901 gtgtagccgt agttaggcca ccacttcaag aactctgtag caccgcctac atacctcgct
     3961 ctgctaatcc tgttaccagt ggctgctgcc agtggcgata agtcgtgtct taccgggttg
     4021 gactcaagac gatagttacc ggataaggcg cagcggtcgg gctgaacggg gggttcgtgc
     4081 acacagccca gcttggagcg aacgacctac accgaactga gatacctaca gcgtgagcta
     4141 tgagaaagcg ccacgcttcc cgaagggaga aaggcggaca ggtatccggt aagcggcagg
     4201 gtcggaacag gagagcgcac gagggagctt ccagggggaa acgcctggta tctttatagt
     4261 cctgtcgggt ttcgccacct ctgacttgag cgtcgatttt tgtgatgctc gtcagggggg
     4321 cggagcctat ggaaaaacgc cagcaacgcg gcctttttac ggttcctggc cttttgctgg
     4381 ccttttgctc acatgttctt tcctgcgtta tcccctgatt ctgtggataa ccgtattacc
     4441 gcctttgagt gagctgatac cgctcgccgc agccgaacga ccgagcgcag cgagtcagtg
     4501 agcgaggaag cggaag
//
